Addgene plasmid #60539: pDONR223 PAK5 V593I
Purpose: Donor vector for human Pak5 V593I mutant
Depositing lab: John Brognard. Depositing organization: Cancer Research UK Manchester Institute (CRUK-MI). Publication: Targeted genetic dependency screen facilitates identification of actionable mutations in FGFR4, MAP3K9, and PAK5 in lung cancer. Fawdar S, Trotter EW, Li Y, Stephenson NL, Hanke F, Marusiak AA, Edwards ZC, Ientile S, Waszkowycz B, Miller CJ, Brognard J. Proc Natl Acad Sci U S A. 2013 Jul 23;110(30):12426-31. doi: 10.1073/pnas.1305207110. Epub 2013 Jul 8. PubMed 23836671.
Backbone
  Vector backbone: pDONR223
  Backbone manufacturer: Invitrogen
  Backbone size w/o insert (bp): 5005
  Vector type: Gateway Donor vector
Growth in bacteria
  Bacterial resistance: Spectinomycin, 50 μg/mL
  Growth temperature: 37°C
  Growth strain: DH5alpha
  Copy number: High Copy
Gene/Insert
  Gene/Insert name: Pak5 (alt name: Pak7)
  Species: H. sapiens (human)
  Insert size (bp): 2160
  Mutation: V593I
  Entrez Gene: PAK5 (a.k.a. PAK7)
  Cloning method: Gateway Cloning
  Sequencing primers: 5′ M13pUC-fwd; 3′ M13R
Terms and licenses: Academic/Nonprofit Terms; Industry Terms: Not Available to Industry
How to cite: pDONR223 PAK5 V593I was a gift from John Brognard (Addgene plasmid # 60539 ; http://n2t.net/addgene:60539 ; RRID:Addgene_60539)
