[The description below was written by a language model from this plasmid's Addgene catalogue record.]
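Description:
pDONR223 PAK5 V593I is a Gateway entry-type clone built on the Invitrogen pDONR223 donor backbone (about 5 kb without insert). It carries the human PAK5 coding sequence (also known as PAK7), an insert of roughly 2.2 kb with a V593I point substitution. The plasmid is maintained at high copy in standard E. coli cloning strains and is selected with spectinomycin. The record gives no feature table. The origin of replication and the recombination sites flanking the insert are therefore not listed, although a gene cloned into a pDONR vector by Gateway recombination is normally flanked by attL sites. M13 forward and reverse priming sites on either side of the insert are used for sequence verification.

As a donor/entry vector, the plasmid has no stated promoter for expression in mammalian or other cells, and no epitope tags or reporters are recorded. It serves instead as a shuttle. The mutant PAK5 open reading frame can be moved by an LR recombination reaction into any compatible Gateway destination vector, which then supplies the promoter, tags and selection markers needed for a given experiment. PAK5 is a p21-activated serine/threonine kinase. The associated work was a targeted genetic dependency screen aimed at identifying actionable mutations in lung cancer, with PAK5 among the kinases highlighted. The construct is therefore suited to generating expression clones for comparing the V593I variant with wild-type PAK5. The record does not describe the functional consequence of the mutation.
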