>Addgene plasmid #60539 | pDONR223 PAK5 V593I | addgene partial sequence | sequence record 98871 | M13pUC-Fwd 5'-CCCAGTCACGACGTTGTAAAACG-3'
TGATTTTATTTTGACTGATAGTGACCTGTTCGTTGCAACAAATTGATGAGCAATGCTTTTTTATAATGCC
AACTTTGTACAAAAAAGTTGGCATGTTTGGGAAGAAAAAGAAAAAGATTGAAATATCTGGCCCGTCCAAC
TTTGAACACAGGGTTCATACTGGGTTTGATCCACAAGAGCAGAAGTTTACCGGCCTTCCCCAGCAGTGGC
ACAGCCTGTTAGCAGATACGGCCAACAGGCCAAAGCCTATGGTGGACCCTTCATGCATCACACCCATCCA
GCTGGCTCCTATGAAGACAATCGTTAGAGGAAACAAACCCTGCAAGGAAACCTCCATCAACGGCCTGCTA
GAGGATTTTGACAACATCTCGGTGACTCGCTCCAACTCCCTAAGGAAAGAAAGCCCACCCACCCCAGATC
AGGGAGCCTCCAGCCACGGTCCAGGCCACGCGGAAGAAAATGGCTTCATCACCTTCTCCCAGTATTCCAG
CGAATCCGATACTACTGCTGACTACACGACCGAAAAGTACAGGGAGAAGAGTCTCTATGGAGATGATCTG
GATCCGTATTATAGAGGCAGCCACGCAGCCAAGCAAAATGGGCACGTAATGAAAATGAAGCACGGGGAGG
CCTACTATTCTGAGGTGAAGCCTTTGAAATCCGATTTTGCCAGATTTTCTGCCGATTATCACTCACATTT
GGACTCACTGAGCAAACCAAGTGAATACAGTGACCTCAAGTGGGAGTATCAGAGAGCCTCGAGTAGCT
