>Addgene plasmid #60539 | pDONR223 PAK5 V593I | addgene partial sequence | sequence record 101731 | M13-Rev 5'-CAGGAAACAGCTATGACC-3'
GATTTTATTTTGACTGATAGTGACCTGTTCGTTGCAACAAATTGATAAGCAATGCTTTCTTATAATGCCA
ACTTTGTACAAGAAAGTTGGTCAGTGATGCCTGTATTGTCTCATGAGGGGGACAATGCAAGACGGTGGAC
CTGCTAGTTTTAAGAATGGATGTCCGAGGAGTTCCTGGGCTGTTGCTCTCTGAGAGGGCTCCCTCACCAA
CATCAAGTCTAGGAATCCCCGGAGCACTGAAGAAACCTTGTGTAGGTCCTTCACTCTTGGAGGTAAACTG
TCCCGGATCCTCCGCATCGCCTGGAGGGGAGGCTCATTGAAGTAGGGGGGCTCGCCATCAATCATTTCTA
TCACCATGATCCCGAGGGACCAGATGTCCACCTCTGTCCCATAAGGTAGCCTAGAAATCACCTCAGGGGC
CATCCAGTAGGGAGTGCCAACCAATGATTTCCTCTTCGGCACCTCTTTGGAAATTTGAGCACAGAAACCA
AAATCAGACAACTTTATCCGGCCATCGCTTGTCAGGAGGATGGAGTCACTTTTTATGTCCCTGTGAATCA
CTCCTTGGTTATGAAGGTAGGAGAGAGCTCTCAGAACTGACAGGCAGACAGTAGCTATCTGTTCTTCATT
CATTCTGGTGTGAGTCACAATGTCTGTCAAGGCACCACCTTCTAGAAACTCCATGACCACCCAGAGCTCA
TCGCCGACAAGGTAGCTGCTGTACATGTCAACCACATTGTCATGGTGGTAATCCCGCATGATCACGACCT
CATTGAAAAGCAGTTCT
